Addgene plasmid #127127: pLENTI_RPS2
Depositing lab: Thomas Tuschl. Depositing organization: Rockefeller University. Publication: The G3BP1-Family-USP10 Deubiquitinase Complex Rescues Ubiquitinated 40S Subunits of Ribosomes Stalled in Translation from Lysosomal Degradation. Meyer C, Garzia A, Morozov P, Molina H, Tuschl T. Mol Cell. 2020 Mar 19;77(6):1193-1205.e5. doi: 10.1016/j.molcel.2019.12.024. Epub 2020 Jan 24. PubMed 31981475.
Backbone
  Vector backbone: pLenti_C_Myc_DDK_IRES_Puro
  Vector type: Lentiviral
Growth in bacteria
  Bacterial resistance: Chloramphenicol, 25 μg/mL
  Growth temperature: 37°C
  Growth strain: NEB Stable
  Copy number: Unknown
Gene/Insert
  Gene/Insert name: RPS2
  Species: H. sapiens (human)
  Entrez Gene: RPS2 (a.k.a. LLREP3, S2, uS5)
  Cloning method: Restriction Enzyme; 5′ cloning site Unknown (unknown if destroyed); 3′ cloning site Unknown (unknown if destroyed)
Terms and licenses: Academic/Nonprofit Terms; Industry Terms: Not Available to Industry
How to cite: pLENTI_RPS2 was a gift from Thomas Tuschl (Addgene plasmid # 127127 ; http://n2t.net/addgene:127127 ; RRID:Addgene_127127)
