[The description below was written by a language model from this plasmid's Addgene catalogue record and pLannotate feature annotations shown in this document.]
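Description:
pLENTI_RPS2 is a lentiviral expression plasmid built on the pLenti_C_Myc_DDK_IRES_Puro backbone and carrying the human RPS2 coding sequence, which encodes the 40S ribosomal subunit protein uS5. In bacteria it replicates from a high-copy ColE1/pUC-type origin and is selected with chloramphenicol through a cat gene driven by the bla (AmpR) promoter. The full sequence is 8,447 nt.

The viral genome is laid out as a Tat-independent, third-generation-style transfer vector: a CMV enhancer/promoter is placed directly upstream of a truncated HIV-1 5' LTR to drive genomic RNA production in packaging cells, followed by the Ψ packaging signal with a gag fragment, the Rev response element for nuclear export of the unspliced RNA, and the cPPT/CTS, which aids nuclear import of the reverse-transcribed genome. A second truncated LTR, preceded by a nef fragment, closes the genome downstream. Inside, an internal CMV enhancer/promoter (with a T7 promoter next to it) drives RPS2, cloned in the position for the C-terminal Myc-DDK tag implied by the backbone name. The annotation detects only a short FLAG-type fragment downstream of the ORF and no Myc epitope, so the tag and its reading frame should be confirmed from the sequence. An EMCV IRES then allows puromycin N-acetyltransferase to be translated from the same transcript, linking drug resistance to RPS2 expression. A single loxP site and a WPRE, which enhances transcript expression, follow the cassette.

The construct suits stable, puromycin-selectable expression of tagged RPS2 in transduced mammalian cells. The associated publication concerns the fate of ubiquitinated 40S subunits from stalled ribosomes. The cloning sites used are not recorded.
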