Features (pLannotate 1.2.2; 25 found; start..end, strand, type, name):
      6..106     +  CDS            Rev (fragment): human immunodeficiency virus 1 (HIV-1) Rev protein; rev; enhances nuclear export of unspliced and incompletely spliced viral mRNAs
    156..273     +  misc_feature   cPPT/CTS: central polypurine tract and central termination sequence of HIV-1
    356..735     +  enhancer       CMV enhancer: human cytomegalovirus immediate early enhancer
    737..936     +  promoter       CMV promoter: human cytomegalovirus (CMV) immediate early promoter
    965..983     +  promoter       T7 promoter: promoter for bacteriophage T7 RNA polymerase
   1049..1927    +  CDS            RPS2 (sequence withheld): RS2_HUMAN - Also known as RPS4. Experimental evidence at protein level: Swiss-Prot protein existence level 1. From Homo sapiens (Human).
   1994..2018    +  CDS            3xFLAG (fragment): three tandem FLAG® epitope tags
   2162..2624    +  misc_feature   IRES: internal ribosome entry site (IRES) of the encephalomyocarditis virus (EMCV)
   2626..3225    +  CDS            PuroR: puromycin N-acetyltransferase; pac from Streptomyces alboniger; confers resistance to puromycin
   3255..3288    +  protein_bind   loxP: Cre-mediated recombination occurs in the 8-bp core sequence (GCATACAT). Cre recombinase
   3321..3344    +  misc_feature   MCS (fragment): pBluescript multiple cloning site
   3344..3932    +  misc_feature   WPRE: woodchuck hepatitis virus posttranscriptional regulatory element
   3933..3952    +  misc_feature   MCS (fragment): pBluescript multiple cloning site
   3954..4454    +  CDS            nef (fragment): NEF_HV1LA - Experimental evidence at protein level: Swiss-Prot protein existence level 1. Extracellular Nef protein targets CD4(+) T-lymphocytes for apoptosis by interacting with CXCR4 surface receptors. From Human immunodeficiency virus type 1 group M subtype B (isolate Lai) (HIV-1).
   4461..4641    +  LTR            5' LTR (truncated): truncated 5' long terminal repeat (LTR) from HIV-1
   4703..5291    -  rep_origin     ori: high-copy-number ColE1/pMB1/pBR322/pUC origin of replication
   5371..6027    -  CDS            cat: CAT_ECOLX - Experimental evidence at protein level: Swiss-Prot protein existence level 1. This enzyme is an effector of chloramphenicol resistance in bacteria. From Escherichia coli. This protein is used as a marker in many commonly used cloning vectors, such as pACYC184.
   6028..6132    -  promoter       AmpR promoter: bla
   6191..6243    -  misc_feature   bom (fragment): basis of mobility region from pBR322
   6397..6776    +  enhancer       CMV enhancer: human cytomegalovirus immediate early enhancer
   6777..6976    +  promoter       CMV promoter: human cytomegalovirus (CMV) immediate early promoter
   6994..7174    +  LTR            5' LTR (truncated): truncated 5' long terminal repeat (LTR) from HIV-1
   7221..7346    +  misc_feature   HIV-1 Ψ: packaging signal of human immunodeficiency virus type 1
   7330..7668    +  CDS            HIV-1 gag (fragment): gag protein from human immunodeficiency virus 1; gag
   7843..8076    +  misc_feature   RRE: The Rev response element (RRE) of HIV-1 allows for Rev-dependent mRNA export from the nucleus to the cytoplasm.
>Addgene plasmid #127127 | pLENTI_RPS2 | addgene full sequence | sequence record 251583 | Addgene NGS Result
TTCAGACCCACCTCCCAACCCCGAGGGGACCCGACAGGCCCGAAGGAATAGAAGAAGAAGGTGGAGAGAG
AGACAGAGACAGATCCATTCGATTAGTGAACGGATCGGCACTGCGTGCGCCAATTCTGCAGACAAATGGC
AGTATTCATCCACAATTTTAAAAGAAAAGGGGGGATTGGGGGGTACAGTGCAGGGGAAAGAATAGTAGAC
ATAATAGCAACAGACATACAAACTAAAGAATTACAAAAACAAATTACAAAAATTCAAAATTTTCGGGTTT
ATTACAGGGACAGCAGAGATCCAGTTTGGTTAGTACCGGGCCCGCTCTAGACATGTCCAATATGACCGCC
ATGTTGACATTGATTATTGACTAGTTATTAATAGTAATCAATTACGGGGTCATTAGTTCATAGCCCATAT
ATGGAGTTCCGCGTTACATAACTTACGGTAAATGGCCCGCCTGGCTGACCGCCCAACGACCCCCGCCCAT
TGACGTCAATAATGACGTATGTTCCCATAGTAACGCCAATAGGGACTTTCCATTGACGTCAATGGGTGGA
GTATTTACGGTAAACTGCCCACTTGGCAGTACATCAAGTGTATCATATGCCAAGTCCGCCCCCTATTGAC
GTCAATGACGGTAAATGGCCCGCCTGGCATTATGCCCAGTACATGACCTTACGGGACTTTCCTACTTGGC
AGTACATCTACGTATTAGTCATCGCTATTACCATGGTGATGCGGTTTTGGCAGTACACCAATGGGCGTGG
ATAGCGGTTTGACTCACGGGGATTTCCAAGTCTCCACCCCATTGACGTCAATGGGAGTTTGTTTTGGCAC
CAAAATCAACGGGACTTTCCAAAATGTCGTAATAACCCCGCCCCGTTGACGCAAATGGGCGGTAGGCGTG
TACGGTGGGAGGTCTATATAAGCAGAGCTCGTTTAGTGAACCGTCAGAATTTTGTAATACGACTCACTAT
AGGGCGGCCGGGAATTCGTCGACTGGATCCGGTACCGAGGAGATCTGCCGCCGCGATCGCCGGCGCGT
[879 nt withheld, positions 1049-1927]
ACGCGTACGCGGCCGCTCGAGCAGAAACTCATCTCAGAAGAGGATCTGGCAGCAAATGATATCCTGGATT
ACAAGGATGACGACGATAAGGTTTAAACCTAGGCGTAGCGGCCGCAAATTCCGCCCCTCTCCCTCCCCCC
CCCCTAACGTTACTGGCCGAAGCCGCTTGGAATAAGGCCGGTGTGCGTTTGTCTATATGTTATTTTCCAC
CATATTGCCGTCTTTTGGCAATGTGAGGGCCCGGAAACCTGGCCCTGTCTTCTTGACGAGCATTCCTAGG
GGTCTTTCCCCTCTCGCCAAAGGAATGCAAGGTCTGTTGAATGTCGTGAAGGAAGCAGTTCCTCTGGAAG
CTTCTTGAAGACAAACAACGTCTGTAGCGACCCTTTGCAGGCAGCGGAACCCCCCACCTGGCGACAGGTG
CCTCTGCGGCCAAAAGCCACGTGTATAAGATACACCTGCAAAGGCGGCACAACCCCAGTGCCACGTTGTG
AGTTGGATAGTTGTGGAAAGAGTCAAATGGCTCTCCTCAAGCGTATTCAACAAGGGGCTGAAGGATGCCC
AGAAGGTACCCCATTGTATGGGATCTGATCTGGGGCCTCGGTGCACATGCTTTACATGTGTTTAGTCGAG
GTTAAAAAAACGTCTAGGCCCCCCGAACCACGGGGACGTGGTTTTCCTTTGAAAAACACGATGATAATAT
GACCGAGTACAAGCCCACGGTGCGCCTCGCCACCCGCGACGACGTCCCCCGGGCAGTACGCACCCTCGCC
GCCGCGTTCGCCGACTACCCCGCCACGCGCCACACCGTCGATCCAGACCGCCACATCGAGCGGGTCACCG
AGCTGCAAGAACTCTTCCTCACGCGCGTCGGGCTCGACATCGGCAAGGTGTGGGTCGCGGACGACGGCGC
CGCGGTGGCGGTCTGGACCACGCCGGAGAGCGTCGAAGCGGGGGCGGTGTTCGCCGAGATCGGCCCGCGC
ATGGCCGAGTTGAGCGGTTCCCGGCTGGCCGCGCAGCAACAGATGGAAGGCCTCCTGGCGCCGCACCGGC
CCAAGGAGCCCGCGTGGTTCCTGGCCACCGTCGGCGTCTCGCCCGACCACCAGGGCAAGGGTCTGGGCAG
CGCCGTCGTGCTCCCCGGAGTGGAGGCGGCCGAGCGCGCCGGGGTGCCCGCCTTCCTGGAGACCTCCGCG
CCCCGCAACCTCCCCTTCTACGAGCGGCTCGGCTTCACCGTCACCGCCGACGTCGAGGTGCCCGAAGGAC
CGCGCACCTGGTGCATGACCCGCAAGCCCGGTGCCTGATGTACAAGTAGGATTCGTCGAGGGACCTAATA
ACTTCGTATAGCATACATTATACGAAGTTATACATGTTTAAGGGTTCCGGTTCCACTAGGTACAATTCGA
TATCAAGCTTATCGATAATCAACCTCTGGATTACAAAATTTGTGAAAGATTGACTGGTATTCTTAACTAT
GTTGCTCCTTTTACGCTATGTGGATACGCTGCTTTAATGCCTTTGTATCATGCTATTGCTTCCCGTATGG
CTTTCATTTTCTCCTCCTTGTATAAATCCTGGTTGCTGTCTCTTTATGAGGAGTTGTGGCCCGTTGTCAG
GCAACGTGGCGTGGTGTGCACTGTGTTTGCTGACGCAACCCCCACTGGTTGGGGCATTGCCACCACCTGT
CAGCTCCTTTCCGGGACTTTCGCTTTCCCCCTCCCTATTGCCACGGCGGAACTCATCGCCGCCTGCCTTG
CCCGCTGCTGGACAGGGGCTCGGCTGTTGGGCACTGACAATTCCGTGGTGTTGTCGGGGAAATCATCGTC
CTTTCCTTGGCTGCTCGCCTGTGTTGCCACCTGGATTCTGCGCGGGACGTCCTTCTGCTACGTCCCTTCG
GCCCTCAATCCAGCGGACCTTCCTTCCCGCGGCCTGCTGCCGGCTCTGCGGCCTCTTCCGCGTCTTCGCC
TTCGCCCTCAGACGAGTCGGATCTCCCTTTGGGCCGCCTCCCCGCATCGATACCGTCGACCTCGATCGAG
ACCTAGAAAAACATGGAGCAATCACAAGTAGCAATACAGCAGCTACCAATGCTGATTGTGCCTGGCTAGA
AGCACAAGAGGAGGAGGAGGTGGGTTTTCCAGTCACACCTCAGGTACCTTTAAGACCAATGACTTACAAG
GCAGCTGTAGATCTTAGCCACTTTTTAAAAGAAAAGGGGGGACTGGAAGGGCTAATTCACTCCCAACGAA
GACAAGATATCCTTGATCTGTGGATCTACCACACACAAGGCTACTTCCCTGATTGGCAGAACTACACACC
AGGGCCAGGGATCAGATATCCACTGACCTTTGGATGGTGCTACAAGCTAGTACCAGTTGAGCAAGAGAAG
GTAGAAGAAGCCAATGAAGGAGAGAACACCCGCTTGTTACACCCTGTGAGCCTGCATGGGATGGATGACC
CGGAGAGAGAAGTATTAGAGTGGAGGTTTGACAGCCGCCTAGCATTTCATCACATGGCCCGAGAGCTGCA
TCCGGACTGTACTGGGTCTCTCTGGTTAGACCAGATCTGAGCCTGGGAGCTCTCTGGCTAACTAGGGAAC
CCACTGCTTAAGCCTCAATAAAGCTTGCCTTGAGTGCTTCAAGTAGTGTGTGCCCGTCTGTTGTGTGACT
CTGGTAACTAGAGATCCCTCAGACCCTTTTAGTCAGTGTGGAAAATCTCTAGCAGCATGTGAGCAAAAGG
CCAGCAAAAGGCCAGGAACCGTAAAAAGGCCGCGTTGCTGGCGTTTTTCCATAGGCTCCGCCCCCCTGAC
GAGCATCACAAAAATCGACGCTCAAGTCAGAGGTGGCGAAACCCGACAGGACTATAAAGATACCAGGCGT
TTCCCCCTGGAAGCTCCCTCGTGCGCTCTCCTGTTCCGACCCTGCCGCTTACCGGATACCTGTCCGCCTT
TCTCCCTTCGGGAAGCGTGGCGCTTTCTCATAGCTCACGCTGTAGGTATCTCAGTTCGGTGTAGGTCGTT
CGCTCCAAGCTGGGCTGTGTGCACGAACCCCCCGTTCAGCCCGACCGCTGCGCCTTATCCGGTAACTATC
GTCTTGAGTCCAACCCGGTAAGACACGACTTATCGCCACTGGCAGCAGCCACTGGTAACAGGATTAGCAG
AGCGAGGTATGTAGGCGGTGCTACAGAGTTCTTGAAGTGGTGGCCTAACTACGGCTACACTAGAAGAACA
GTATTTGGTATCTGCGCTCTGCTGAAGCCAGTTACCTTCGGAAAAAGAGTTGGTAGCTCTTGATCCGGCA
AACAAACCACCGCTGGTAGCGGTGGTTTTTTTGTTTGCAAGCAGCAGATTACGCGCAGAAAAAAAGGATC
TCAAGAAGATCCTTTGATCTTTTCTACGGGGTCTGACGCTCAGTGGAACGAAAACTCACGTTAAGGGATT
TTGGTCATGATTACGCCCCGCCCTGCCACTCATCGCAGTACTGTTGTAATTCATTAAGCATTCTGCCGAC
ATGGAAGCCATCACAAACGGCATGATGAACCTGAATCGCCAGCGGCATCAGCACCTTGTCGCCTTGCGTA
TAATATTTGCCCATGGTGAAAACGGGGGCGAAGAAGTTGTCCATATTGGCCACGTTTAAATCAAAACTGG
TGAAACTCACCCAGGGATTGGCTGAGACGAAAAACATATTCTCAATAAACCCTTTAGGGAAATAGGCCAG
GTTTTCACCGTAACACGCCACATCTTGCGAATATATGTGTAGAAACTGCCGGAAATCGTCGTGGTATTCA
CTCCAGAGCGATGAAAACGTTTCAGTTTGCTCATGGAAAACGGTGTAACAAGGGTGAACACTATCCCATA
TCACCAGCTCACCGTCTTTCATTGCCATACGGAACTCCGGATGAGCATTCATCAGGCGGGCAAGAATGTG
AATAAAGGCCGGATAAAACTTGTGCTTATTTTTCTTTACGGTCTTTAAAAAGGCCGTAATATCCAGCTGA
ACGGTCTGGTTATAGGTACATTGAGCAACTGACTGAAATGCCTCAAAATGTTCTTTACGATGCCATTGGG
ATATATCAACGGTGGTATATCCAGTGATTTTTTTCTCCATACTCTTCCTTTTTCAATATTATTGAAGCAT
TTATCAGGGTTATTGTCTCATGAGCGGATACATATTTGAATGTATTTAGAAAAATAAACAAATAGGGGTT
CCGCGCACATTTCCCCGAAAAGTGCCACCTGACGTCGACGGATCGGGAGATCTCCCGATCCCCTATGGTG
CACTCTCAGTACAATCTGCTCTGATGCCGCATAGTTAAGCCAGTATCTGCTCCCTGCTTGTGTGTTGGAG
GTCGCTGAGTAGTGCGCGAGCAAAATTTAAGCTACAACAAGGCAAGGCTTGACCGACAATTGCATGAAGA
ATCTGCTTAGGGTTAGGCGTTTTGCGCTGCTTCGCGATGTACGGGCCAGATATCGCGTTGACATTGATTA
TTGACTAGTTATTAATAGTAATCAATTACGGGGTCATTAGTTCATAGCCCATATATGGAGTTCCGCGTTA
CATAACTTACGGTAAATGGCCCGCCTGGCTGACCGCCCAACGACCCCCGCCCATTGACGTCAATAATGAC
GTATGTTCCCATAGTAACGCCAATAGGGACTTTCCATTGACGTCAATGGGTGGAGTATTTACGGTAAACT
GCCCACTTGGCAGTACATCAAGTGTATCATATGCCAAGTACGCCCCCTATTGACGTCAATGACGGTAAAT
GGCCCGCCTGGCATTATGCCCAGTACATGACCTTATGGGACTTTCCTACTTGGCAGTACATCTACGTATT
AGTCATCGCTATTACCATGGTGATGCGGTTTTGGCAGTACATCAATGGGCGTGGATAGCGGTTTGACTCA
CGGGGATTTCCAAGTCTCCACCCCATTGACGTCAATGGGAGTTTGTTTTGGCACCAAAATCAACGGGACT
TTCCAAAATGTCGTAACAACTCCGCCCCATTGACGCAAATGGGCGGTAGGCGTGTACGGTGGGAGGTCTA
TATAAGCAGCGCGTTTTGCCTGTACTGGGTCTCTCTGGTTAGACCAGATCTGAGCCTGGGAGCTCTCTGG
CTAACTAGGGAACCCACTGCTTAAGCCTCAATAAAGCTTGCCTTGAGTGCTTCAAGTAGTGTGTGCCCGT
CTGTTGTGTGACTCTGGTAACTAGAGATCCCTCAGACCCTTTTAGTCAGTGTGGAAAATCTCTAGCAGTG
GCGCCCGAACAGGGACTTGAAAGCGAAAGGGAAACCAGAGGAGCTCTCTCGACGCAGGACTCGGCTTGCT
GAAGCGCGCACGGCAAGAGGCGAGGGGCGGCGACTGGTGAGTACGCCAAAAATTTTGACTAGCGGAGGCT
AGAAGGAGAGAGATGGGTGCGAGAGCGTCAGTATTAAGCGGGGGAGAATTAGATCGCGATGGGAAAAAAT
TCGGTTAAGGCCAGGGGGAAAGAAAAAATATAAATTAAAACATATAGTATGGGCAAGCAGGGAGCTAGAA
CGATTCGCAGTTAATCCTGGCCTGTTAGAAACATCAGAAGGCTGTAGACAAATACTGGGACAGCTACAAC
CATCCCTTCAGACAGGATCAGAAGAACTTAGATCATTATATAATACAGTAGCAACCCTCTATTGTGTGCA
TCAAAGGATAGAGATAAAAGACACCAAGGAAGCTTTAGACAAGATAGAGGAAGAGCAAAACAAAAGTAAG
ACCACCGCACAGCAAGCGGCCGGCCGCTGATCTTCAGACCTGGAGGAGGAGATATGAGGGACAATTGGAG
AAGTGAATTATATAAATATAAAGTAGTAAAAATTGAACCATTAGGAGTAGCACCCACCAAGGCAAAGAGA
AGAGTGGTGCAGAGAGAAAAAAGAGCAGTGGGAATAGGAGCTTTGTTCCTTGGGTTCTTGGGAGCAGCAG
GAAGCACTATGGGCGCAGCGTCAATGACGCTGACGGTACAGGCCAGACAATTATTGTCTGGTATAGTGCA
GCAGCAGAACAATTTGCTGAGGGCTATTGAGGCGCAACAGCATCTGTTGCAACTCACAGTCTGGGGCATC
AAGCAGCTCCAGGCAAGAATCCTGGCTGTGGAAAGATACCTAAAGGATCAACAGCTCCTGGGGATTTGGG
GTTGCTCTGGAAAACTCATTTGCACCACTGCTGTGCCTTGGAATGCTAGTTGGAGTAATAAATCTCTGGA
ACAGATTTGGAATCACACGACCTGGATGGAGTGGGACAGAGAAATTAACAATTACACAAGCTTAATACAC
TCCTTAATTGAAGAATCGCAAAACCAGCAAGAAAAGAATGAACAAGAATTATTGGAATTAGATAAATGGG
CAAGTTTGTGGAATTGGTTTAACATAACAAATTGGCTGTGGTATATAAAATTATTCATAATGATAGTAGG
AGGCTTGGTAGGTTTAAGAATAGTTTTTGCTGTACTTTCTATAGTGAATAGAGTTAGGCAGGGATATTCA
CCATTATCGT
